Addgene plasmid #104502: pILGFP4G
Purpose: Used to evaluate the expression output of Saccharomyces cerevisiae PGM2 promoter with yEGFP used as the reporter gene
Depositing lab: Claudia Vickers. Depositing organization: University of Queensland. Publication: An Expanded Heterologous GAL Promoter Collection for Diauxie-Inducible Expression in Saccharomyces cerevisiae. Peng B, Wood RJ, Nielsen LK, Vickers CE. ACS Synth Biol. 2018 Feb 16;7(2):748-751. doi: 10.1021/acssynbio.7b00355. Epub 2018 Jan 23. PubMed 29301066.
Backbone
  Vector backbone: pUC19
  Vector type: Yeast Expression
Growth in bacteria
  Bacterial resistance: Ampicillin, 100 μg/mL
  Growth temperature: 37°C
  Growth strain: DH5alpha
  Copy number: High Copy
Gene/Insert
  Gene/Insert name: ScPGM2 promoter-yEGFP
  Species: S. cerevisiae (budding yeast)
  Cloning method: Restriction Enzyme; 5′ cloning site unknown (unknown if destroyed); 3′ cloning site unknown (unknown if destroyed)
Terms and licenses: Academic/Nonprofit Terms; Industry Terms: Not Available to Industry
How to cite: pILGFP4G was a gift from Claudia Vickers (Addgene plasmid # 104502 ; http://n2t.net/addgene:104502 ; RRID:Addgene_104502)
