[The description below was written by a language model from this plasmid's Addgene catalogue record and pLannotate feature annotations shown in this document.]
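Description:
pILGFP4G is a 5,439-nt yeast expression reporter plasmid built on a pUC19 backbone and designed to measure the output of the Saccharomyces cerevisiae PGM2 promoter using yEGFP as the reporter. In E. coli it is maintained at high copy through the ColE1/pUC origin and selected with ampicillin via the bla gene and its native promoter. Remnants of the pUC19 lac region (lac promoter, operator, CAP site, and lacZα and lacI fragments) flank the inserted yeast sequences. No yeast replication origin or centromere is annotated. That absence, together with a yeast URA3 marker and a second short URA3 fragment placed just downstream of the reporter, is consistent with an integrating design, although the record does not state the delivery mode or target locus.

The reporter open reading frame is annotated as GFPmut3, the variant whose mutations yEGFP carries, and it sits at the start of the numbered sequence on the forward strand. The PGM2 promoter itself is not annotated as a feature. It presumably lies in the region immediately upstream of the GFP coding sequence across the circular junction, where the software instead flags a small predicted yeast ORF (YM105) on the opposite strand. Upstream of that region are the URA3 promoter fragment and URA3 coding sequence, which provide uracil prototrophy selection and allow 5-FOA counterselection, followed by a single loxP site. Only one loxP is detected, so Cre-mediated marker excision is not evident from this plasmid alone. No terminator for the reporter is annotated. The depositor and sequencing-verified records give identical feature sets, offset by five nucleotides. The plasmid belongs to a series used to compare promoter strengths in work on GAL-type, diauxie-inducible expression in yeast.
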