Features (pLannotate 1.2.2; 16 found; start..end, strand, type, name):
      6..716     +  CDS            GFPmut3: GFPmut3 is a basic (constitutively fluorescent) green fluorescent protein published in 1996, derived from Aequorea victoria. It is reported to be a very rapidly-maturing weak dimer.
    732..831     +  CDS            URA3 (fragment): orotidine-5'-phosphate decarboxylase, required for uracil biosynthesis; S. cerevisiae URA3; yeast auxotrophic marker, counterselectable with 5-fluoroorotic acid (5-FOA)
    985..1001    -  protein_bind   lac operator: The lac repressor binds to the lac operator to inhibit transcription in E. coli. This inhibition can be relieved by adding lactose or isopropyl-β-D-thiogalactopyranoside (IPTG). lac repressor encoded by lacI
   1009..1039    -  promoter       lac promoter: promoter for the E. coli lac operon
   1054..1075    -  protein_bind   CAP binding site: CAP binding activates transcription in the presence of cAMP. E. coli catabolite activator protein
   1088..1180    -  CDS            lacI (fragment): lac repressor; lacI; The lac repressor binds to the lac operator to inhibit transcription in E. coli. This inhibition can be relieved by adding lactose or isopropyl-β-D-thiogalactopyranoside (IPTG).
   1363..1951    -  rep_origin     ori: high-copy-number ColE1/pMB1/pBR322/pUC origin of replication
   2122..2982    -  CDS            AmpR: β-lactamase; bla; confers resistance to ampicillin, carbenicillin, and related antibiotics
   2983..3087    -  promoter       AmpR promoter: bla
   3182..3217    +  CDS            rop (fragment): Rop protein, which maintains plasmids at low copy number; rop
   3319..3418    +  misc_feature   bom (fragment): basis of mobility region from pBR322
   3424..3581    -  CDS            lacZα (fragment): LacZα fragment of β-galactosidase; lacZ fragment
   3588..3751    +  promoter       URA3 promoter (fragment): S. cerevisiae URA3
   3754..4539    +  CDS            URA3: PYRF_YEAST - Experimental evidence at protein level: Swiss-Prot protein existence level 1. From Saccharomyces cerevisiae (strain ATCC 204508 / S288c) (Baker's yeast).
   4691..4724    +  protein_bind   loxP: Cre-mediated recombination occurs in the 8-bp core sequence (GCATACAT). Cre recombinase
   4787..4978    -  CDS            YM105_YEAST: Protein predicted: Swiss-Prot protein existence level 4. From Saccharomyces cerevisiae (strain ATCC 204508 / S288c) (Baker's yeast).
>Addgene plasmid #104502 | pILGFP4G | depositor full sequence | sequence record 198115 | Full Sequence
GATCCTCTAAAGGTGAAGAATTATTCACTGGTGTTGTCCCAATTTTGGTTGAATTAGATGGTGATGTTAA
TGGTCACAAATTTTCTGTCTCCGGTGAAGGTGAAGGTGATGCTACTTACGGTAAATTGACCTTAAAATTT
ATTTGTACTACTGGTAAATTGCCAGTTCCATGGCCAACCTTAGTCACTACTTTCGGTTATGGTGTTCAAT
GTTTTGCGAGATACCCAGATCATATGAAACAACATGACTTTTTCAAGTCTGCCATGCCAGAAGGTTATGT
TCAAGAAAGAACTATTTTTTTCAAAGATGACGGTAACTACAAGACCAGAGCTGAAGTCAAGTTTGAAGGT
GATACCTTAGTTAATAGAATCGAATTAAAAGGTATTGATTTTAAAGAAGATGGTAACATTTTAGGTCACA
AATTGGAATACAACTATAACTCTCACAATGTTTACATCATGGCTGACAAACAAAAGAATGGTATCAAAGT
TAACTTCAAAATTAGACACAACATTGAAGATGGTTCTGTTCAATTAGCTGACCATTATCAACAAAATACT
CCAATTGGTGATGGTCCAGTCTTGTTACCAGACAACCATTACTTATCCACTCAATCTGCCTTATCCAAAG
ATCCAAACGAAAAGAGAGACCACATGGTCTTGTTAGAATTTGTTACTGCTGCTGGTATTACCCATGGTAT
GGATGAATTGTACAAAAGATCTTAAACTAGTAGGACTATTTGCAAAGGGAAGGGATGCTAAGGTAGAGGG
TGAACGTTACAGAAAAGCAGGCTGGGAAGCATATTTGAGAAGATGCGGCCAGCAAAACTAAAAAACTGTA
TTATAAGTAAATGCATGTATACTAAACTCACAAATTAGAGCTTCAATTTAATTATATCAGTTATTACCCG
GGAATCTCGGTCGTAATGATTTAAATGCATGCAAGCTTGGCGTAATCATGGTCATAGCTGTTTCCTGTGT
GAAATTGTTATCCGCTCACAATTCCACACAACATACGAGCCGGAAGCATAAAGTGTAAAGCCTGGGGTGC
CTAATGAGTGAGCTAACTCACATTAATTGCGTTGCGCTCACTGCCCGCTTTCCAGTCGGGAAACCTGTCG
TGCCAGCTGCATTAATGAATCGGCCAACGCGCGGGGAGAGGCGGTTTGCGTATTGGGCGCTCTTCCGCTT
CCTCGCTCACTGACTCGCTGCGCTCGGTCGTTCGGCTGCGGCGAGCGGTATCAGCTCACTCAAAGGCGGT
AATACGGTTATCCACAGAATCAGGGGATAACGCAGGAAAGAACATGTGAGCAAAAGGCCAGCAAAAGGCC
AGGAACCGTAAAAAGGCCGCGTTGCTGGCGTTTTTCCATAGGCTCCGCCCCCCTGACGAGCATCACAAAA
ATCGACGCTCAAGTCAGAGGTGGCGAAACCCGACAGGACTATAAAGATACCAGGCGTTTCCCCCTGGAAG
CTCCCTCGTGCGCTCTCCTGTTCCGACCCTGCCGCTTACCGGATACCTGTCCGCCTTTCTCCCTTCGGGA
AGCGTGGCGCTTTCTCATAGCTCACGCTGTAGGTATCTCAGTTCGGTGTAGGTCGTTCGCTCCAAGCTGG
GCTGTGTGCACGAACCCCCCGTTCAGCCCGACCGCTGCGCCTTATCCGGTAACTATCGTCTTGAGTCCAA
CCCGGTAAGACACGACTTATCGCCACTGGCAGCAGCCACTGGTAACAGGATTAGCAGAGCGAGGTATGTA
GGCGGTGCTACAGAGTTCTTGAAGTGGTGGCCTAACTACGGCTACACTAGAAGGACAGTATTTGGTATCT
GCGCTCTGCTGAAGCCAGTTACCTTCGGAAAAAGAGTTGGTAGCTCTTGATCCGGCAAACAAACCACCGC
TGGTAGCGGTGGTTTTTTTGTTTGCAAGCAGCAGATTACGCGCAGAAAAAAAGGATCTCAAGAAGATCCT
TTGATCTTTTCTACGGGGTCTGACGCTCAGTGGAACGAAAACTCACGTTAAGGGATTTTGGTCATGAGAT
TATCAAAAAGGATCTTCACCTAGATCCTTTTAAATTAAAAATGAAGTTTTAAATCAATCTAAAGTATATA
TGAGTAAACTTGGTCTGACAGTTACCAATGCTTAATCAGTGAGGCACCTATCTCAGCGATCTGTCTATTT
CGTTCATCCATAGTTGCCTGACTCCCCGTCGTGTAGATAACTACGATACGGGAGGGCTTACCATCTGGCC
CCAGTGCTGCAATGATACCGCGAGACCCACGCTCACCGGCTCCAGATTTATCAGCAATAAACCAGCCAGC
CGGAAGGGCCGAGCGCAGAAGTGGTCCTGCAACTTTATCCGCCTCCATCCAGTCTATTAATTGTTGCCGG
GAAGCTAGAGTAAGTAGTTCGCCAGTTAATAGTTTGCGCAACGTTGTTGCCATTGCTACAGGCATCGTGG
TGTCACGCTCGTCGTTTGGTATGGCTTCATTCAGCTCCGGTTCCCAACGATCAAGGCGAGTTACATGATC
CCCCATGTTGTGCAAAAAAGCGGTTAGCTCCTTCGGTCCTCCGATCGTTGTCAGAAGTAAGTTGGCCGCA
GTGTTATCACTCATGGTTATGGCAGCACTGCATAATTCTCTTACTGTCATGCCATCCGTAAGATGCTTTT
CTGTGACTGGTGAGTACTCAACCAAGTCATTCTGAGAATAGTGTATGCGGCGACCGAGTTGCTCTTGCCC
GGCGTCAATACGGGATAATACCGCGCCACATAGCAGAACTTTAAAAGTGCTCATCATTGGAAAACGTTCT
TCGGGGCGAAAACTCTCAAGGATCTTACCGCTGTTGAGATCCAGTTCGATGTAACCCACTCGTGCACCCA
ACTGATCTTCAGCATCTTTTACTTTCACCAGCGTTTCTGGGTGAGCAAAAACAGGAAGGCAAAATGCCGC
AAAAAAGGGAATAAGGGCGACACGGAAATGTTGAATACTCATACTCTTCCTTTTTCAATATTATTGAAGC
ATTTATCAGGGTTATTGTCTCATGAGCGGATACATATTTGAATGTATTTAGAAAAATAAACAAATAGGGG
TTCCGCGCACATTTCCCCGAAAAGTGCCACCTGACGTCTAAGAAACCATTATTATCATGACATTAACCTA
TAAAAATAGGCGTATCACGAGGCCCTTTCGTCTCGCGCGTTTCGGTGATGACGGTGAAAACCTCTGACAC
ATGCAGCTCCCGGAGACGGTCACAGCTTGTCTGTAAGCGGATGCCGGGAGCAGACAAGCCCGTCAGGGCG
CGTCAGCGGGTGTTGGCGGGTGTCGGGGCTGGCTTAACTATGCGGCATCAGAGCAGATTGTACTGAGAGT
GCACCATATGCGGTGTGAAATACCGCACAGATGCGTAAGGAGAAAATACCGCATCAGGCGCCATTCGCCA
TTCAGGCTGCGCAACTGTTGGGAAGGGCGATCGGTGCGGGCCTCTTCGCTATTACGCCAGCTGGCGAAAG
GGGGATGTGCTGCAAGGCGATTAAGTTGGGTAACGCCAGGGTTTTCCCAGTCACGACGTTGTAAAACGAC
GGCCAGTGAATTCATTTAAATTTTTTTGATTCGGTAATCTCCGAGCAGAAGGAAGAACGAAGGAAGGAGC
ACAGACTTAGATTGGTATATATACGCATATGTGGTGTTGAAGAAACATGAAATTGCCCAGTATTCTTAAC
CCAACTGCACAGAACAAAAACCTGCAGGAAACGAAGATAAAACATGTCCACAAAATCATATACCAGTAGA
GCTGAGACTCATGCAAGTCCGGTTGCATCGAAACTTTTACGTTTAATGGATGAAAAGAAGACCAATTTGT
GTGCTTCTCTTGACGTTCGTTCGACTGATGAGCTATTGAAACTTGTTGAAACGTTGGGTCCATACATTTG
CCTTTTGAAAACACACGTTGATATCTTGGATGATTTCAGTTATGAGGGTACTGTCGTTCCATTGAAAGCA
TTGGCAGAGAAATACAAGTTCTTGATATTTGAGGACAGAAAATTCGCCGATATCGGTAACACAGTCAAAT
TACAATATACATCGGGCGTTTACCGTATCGCAGAATGGTCTGATATCACCAACGCCCACGGGGTTACTGG
TGCTGGTATTGTTGCTGGCTTGAAACAAGGTGCGCAAGAGGTCACCAAAGAACCAAGGGGATTATTGATG
CTTGCTGAATTGTCTTCCAAGGGTTCTCTAGCACACGGTGAATATACTAAGGGTACCGTTGATATTGCAA
AGAGTGATAAAGATTTCGTTATTGGGTTCATTGCTCAGAACGATATGGGAGGAAGAGAAGAAGGGTTTGA
TTGGCTAATCATGACCCCAGGTGTAGGTTTAGACGACAAAGGCGATGCATTGGGTCAGCAGTACAGAACC
GTCGACGAAGTTGTAAGTGGTGGATCAGATATCATCATTGTTGGCAGAGGACTTTTCGCCAAGGGTAGAG
ATCCTAAGGTTGAAGGTGAAAGATACAGAAATGCTGGATGGGAAGCGTACCAAAAGAGAATCAGCGCTCC
CCATTAATTATACAGGAAACTTAATAGAACAAATCACATATTTAATCTAATAGCCACCTGCATTGGCACG
GTGCAACACTCACTTCAACTTCATCTTACAAAAGATCACGTGATCTGTTGTATTGGGATCTCTAGACCTA
ATAACTTCGTATAGCATACATTATACGAAGTTATATTAAGGGTTGCTCGAGAAAAGGTCTAACATCCTTT
GAGTTATGTTTTCGTCACCACAGTTAAAGAGAAAAAAAAATAAATAGCGGGTAAATAATTGTCATACTAC
TGATTTGCATTGTTACCTTGTAACTTTGAACACTAGCCATGCAGGTTGCTTTTCCTCCTTTACACCTTCC
CCCCTGTCGCTGTTCAAAAGTAAATGCAACAACAATAAAACGTGGGTAGAGGACGTTCCCTGTATGTACT
AAAATCATACTATCATCCGTTGAGGTCGAGCGGTTCTCTAATCTCAACACACGCTGCTGCCCCTGAGCTT
GCGAGCTAAGGACAACAGGGCCAACTTGTTCTTTCTAGGGGGGAGAGGCCCAACTTAGGCTCGGTGAAGA
GAAGCGCGGAGCTCACGAAAAGGGGTGGTGTCGCGCACTACTTTTTTCGTGGGGAACTTACGTGAAAGGG
GACGTTATACTTTTGTTATGTGCAGTTCCAGGAACAAACAGGGGTTGAAAAGTGTAAAAGAAATAGTTGA
TTCTTTCAGAATCTGGATGACTGCCGCCCGAACAATGTGGGAAATATAAAAAGGTACCGTTAATATTGTT
TCATTTTCGAAGATAGTGTTCCATGTCTTTCTTCAGCGTTGCTTGAACAATAGGATAATAAGAAGAAGAT
CAACCAATCTTTCTCAGTAAAAAAAGTAACAAAAGTTAACATAACATGG
