Features (pLannotate 1.2.2; 16 found; start..end, strand, type, name):
     11..721     +  CDS            GFPmut3: GFPmut3 is a basic (constitutively fluorescent) green fluorescent protein published in 1996, derived from Aequorea victoria. It is reported to be a very rapidly-maturing weak dimer.
    737..836     +  CDS            URA3 (fragment): orotidine-5'-phosphate decarboxylase, required for uracil biosynthesis; S. cerevisiae URA3; yeast auxotrophic marker, counterselectable with 5-fluoroorotic acid (5-FOA)
    990..1006    -  protein_bind   lac operator: The lac repressor binds to the lac operator to inhibit transcription in E. coli. This inhibition can be relieved by adding lactose or isopropyl-β-D-thiogalactopyranoside (IPTG). lac repressor encoded by lacI
   1014..1044    -  promoter       lac promoter: promoter for the E. coli lac operon
   1059..1080    -  protein_bind   CAP binding site: CAP binding activates transcription in the presence of cAMP. E. coli catabolite activator protein
   1093..1185    -  CDS            lacI (fragment): lac repressor; lacI; The lac repressor binds to the lac operator to inhibit transcription in E. coli. This inhibition can be relieved by adding lactose or isopropyl-β-D-thiogalactopyranoside (IPTG).
   1368..1956    -  rep_origin     ori: high-copy-number ColE1/pMB1/pBR322/pUC origin of replication
   2127..2987    -  CDS            AmpR: β-lactamase; bla; confers resistance to ampicillin, carbenicillin, and related antibiotics
   2988..3092    -  promoter       AmpR promoter: bla
   3187..3222    +  CDS            rop (fragment): Rop protein, which maintains plasmids at low copy number; rop
   3324..3423    +  misc_feature   bom (fragment): basis of mobility region from pBR322
   3429..3586    -  CDS            lacZα (fragment): LacZα fragment of β-galactosidase; lacZ fragment
   3593..3756    +  promoter       URA3 promoter (fragment): S. cerevisiae URA3
   3759..4544    +  CDS            URA3: PYRF_YEAST - Experimental evidence at protein level: Swiss-Prot protein existence level 1. From Saccharomyces cerevisiae (strain ATCC 204508 / S288c) (Baker's yeast).
   4696..4729    +  protein_bind   loxP: Cre-mediated recombination occurs in the 8-bp core sequence (GCATACAT). Cre recombinase
   4792..4983    -  CDS            YM105_YEAST: Protein predicted: Swiss-Prot protein existence level 4. From Saccharomyces cerevisiae (strain ATCC 204508 / S288c) (Baker's yeast).
>Addgene plasmid #104502 | pILGFP4G | addgene full sequence | sequence record 201440 | Addgene NGS Result
CATGGGATCCTCTAAAGGTGAAGAATTATTCACTGGTGTTGTCCCAATTTTGGTTGAATTAGATGGTGAT
GTTAATGGTCACAAATTTTCTGTCTCCGGTGAAGGTGAAGGTGATGCTACTTACGGTAAATTGACCTTAA
AATTTATTTGTACTACTGGTAAATTGCCAGTTCCATGGCCAACCTTAGTCACTACTTTCGGTTATGGTGT
TCAATGTTTTGCGAGATACCCAGATCATATGAAACAACATGACTTTTTCAAGTCTGCCATGCCAGAAGGT
TATGTTCAAGAAAGAACTATTTTTTTCAAAGATGACGGTAACTACAAGACCAGAGCTGAAGTCAAGTTTG
AAGGTGATACCTTAGTTAATAGAATCGAATTAAAAGGTATTGATTTTAAAGAAGATGGTAACATTTTAGG
TCACAAATTGGAATACAACTATAACTCTCACAATGTTTACATCATGGCTGACAAACAAAAGAATGGTATC
AAAGTTAACTTCAAAATTAGACACAACATTGAAGATGGTTCTGTTCAATTAGCTGACCATTATCAACAAA
ATACTCCAATTGGTGATGGTCCAGTCTTGTTACCAGACAACCATTACTTATCCACTCAATCTGCCTTATC
CAAAGATCCAAACGAAAAGAGAGACCACATGGTCTTGTTAGAATTTGTTACTGCTGCTGGTATTACCCAT
GGTATGGATGAATTGTACAAAAGATCTTAAACTAGTAGGACTATTTGCAAAGGGAAGGGATGCTAAGGTA
GAGGGTGAACGTTACAGAAAAGCAGGCTGGGAAGCATATTTGAGAAGATGCGGCCAGCAAAACTAAAAAA
CTGTATTATAAGTAAATGCATGTATACTAAACTCACAAATTAGAGCTTCAATTTAATTATATCAGTTATT
ACCCGGGAATCTCGGTCGTAATGATTTAAATGCATGCAAGCTTGGCGTAATCATGGTCATAGCTGTTTCC
TGTGTGAAATTGTTATCCGCTCACAATTCCACACAACATACGAGCCGGAAGCATAAAGTGTAAAGCCTGG
GGTGCCTAATGAGTGAGCTAACTCACATTAATTGCGTTGCGCTCACTGCCCGCTTTCCAGTCGGGAAACC
TGTCGTGCCAGCTGCATTAATGAATCGGCCAACGCGCGGGGAGAGGCGGTTTGCGTATTGGGCGCTCTTC
CGCTTCCTCGCTCACTGACTCGCTGCGCTCGGTCGTTCGGCTGCGGCGAGCGGTATCAGCTCACTCAAAG
GCGGTAATACGGTTATCCACAGAATCAGGGGATAACGCAGGAAAGAACATGTGAGCAAAAGGCCAGCAAA
AGGCCAGGAACCGTAAAAAGGCCGCGTTGCTGGCGTTTTTCCATAGGCTCCGCCCCCCTGACGAGCATCA
CAAAAATCGACGCTCAAGTCAGAGGTGGCGAAACCCGACAGGACTATAAAGATACCAGGCGTTTCCCCCT
GGAAGCTCCCTCGTGCGCTCTCCTGTTCCGACCCTGCCGCTTACCGGATACCTGTCCGCCTTTCTCCCTT
CGGGAAGCGTGGCGCTTTCTCATAGCTCACGCTGTAGGTATCTCAGTTCGGTGTAGGTCGTTCGCTCCAA
GCTGGGCTGTGTGCACGAACCCCCCGTTCAGCCCGACCGCTGCGCCTTATCCGGTAACTATCGTCTTGAG
TCCAACCCGGTAAGACACGACTTATCGCCACTGGCAGCAGCCACTGGTAACAGGATTAGCAGAGCGAGGT
ATGTAGGCGGTGCTACAGAGTTCTTGAAGTGGTGGCCTAACTACGGCTACACTAGAAGAACAGTATTTGG
TATCTGCGCTCTGCTGAAGCCAGTTACCTTCGGAAAAAGAGTTGGTAGCTCTTGATCCGGCAAACAAACC
ACCGCTGGTAGCGGTGGTTTTTTTGTTTGCAAGCAGCAGATTACGCGCAGAAAAAAAGGATCTCAAGAAG
ATCCTTTGATCTTTTCTACGGGGTCTGACGCTCAGTGGAACGAAAACTCACGTTAAGGGATTTTGGTCAT
GAGATTATCAAAAAGGATCTTCACCTAGATCCTTTTAAATTAAAAATGAAGTTTTAAATCAATCTAAAGT
ATATATGAGTAAACTTGGTCTGACAGTTACCAATGCTTAATCAGTGAGGCACCTATCTCAGCGATCTGTC
TATTTCGTTCATCCATAGTTGCCTGACTCCCCGTCGTGTAGATAACTACGATACGGGAGGGCTTACCATC
TGGCCCCAGTGCTGCAATGATACCGCGAGACCCACGCTCACCGGCTCCAGATTTATCAGCAATAAACCAG
CCAGCCGGAAGGGCCGAGCGCAGAAGTGGTCCTGCAACTTTATCCGCCTCCATCCAGTCTATTAATTGTT
GCCGGGAAGCTAGAGTAAGTAGTTCGCCAGTTAATAGTTTGCGCAACGTTGTTGCCATTGCTACAGGCAT
CGTGGTGTCACGCTCGTCGTTTGGTATGGCTTCATTCAGCTCCGGTTCCCAACGATCAAGGCGAGTTACA
TGATCCCCCATGTTGTGCAAAAAAGCGGTTAGCTCCTTCGGTCCTCCGATCGTTGTCAGAAGTAAGTTGG
CCGCAGTGTTATCACTCATGGTTATGGCAGCACTGCATAATTCTCTTACTGTCATGCCATCCGTAAGATG
CTTTTCTGTGACTGGTGAGTACTCAACCAAGTCATTCTGAGAATAGTGTATGCGGCGACCGAGTTGCTCT
TGCCCGGCGTCAATACGGGATAATACCGCGCCACATAGCAGAACTTTAAAAGTGCTCATCATTGGAAAAC
GTTCTTCGGGGCGAAAACTCTCAAGGATCTTACCGCTGTTGAGATCCAGTTCGATGTAACCCACTCGTGC
ACCCAACTGATCTTCAGCATCTTTTACTTTCACCAGCGTTTCTGGGTGAGCAAAAACAGGAAGGCAAAAT
GCCGCAAAAAAGGGAATAAGGGCGACACGGAAATGTTGAATACTCATACTCTTCCTTTTTCAATATTATT
GAAGCATTTATCAGGGTTATTGTCTCATGAGCGGATACATATTTGAATGTATTTAGAAAAATAAACAAAT
AGGGGTTCCGCGCACATTTCCCCGAAAAGTGCCACCTGACGTCTAAGAAACCATTATTATCATGACATTA
ACCTATAAAAATAGGCGTATCACGAGGCCCTTTCGTCTCGCGCGTTTCGGTGATGACGGTGAAAACCTCT
GACACATGCAGCTCCCGGAGACGGTCACAGCTTGTCTGTAAGCGGATGCCGGGAGCAGACAAGCCCGTCA
GGGCGCGTCAGCGGGTGTTGGCGGGTGTCGGGGCTGGCTTAACTATGCGGCATCAGAGCAGATTGTACTG
AGAGTGCACCATATGCGGTGTGAAATACCGCACAGATGCGTAAGGAGAAAATACCGCATCAGGCGCCATT
CGCCATTCAGGCTGCGCAACTGTTGGGAAGGGCGATCGGTGCGGGCCTCTTCGCTATTACGCCAGCTGGC
GAAAGGGGGATGTGCTGCAAGGCGATTAAGTTGGGTAACGCCAGGGTTTTCCCAGTCACGACGTTGTAAA
ACGACGGCCAGTGAATTCATTTAAATTTTTTTGATTCGGTAATCTCCGAACAGAAGGAAGAACGAAGGAA
GGAGCACAGACTTAGATTGGTATATATACGCATATGTAGTGTTGAAGAAACATGAAATTGCCCAGTATTC
TTAACCCAACTGCACAGAACAAAAACCTGCAGGAAACGAAGATAAAACATGTCCACAAAATCATATACCA
GTAGAGCTGAGACTCATGCAAGTCCGGTTGCATCGAAACTTTTACGTTTAATGGATGAAAAGAAGACCAA
TTTGTGTGCTTCTCTTGACGTTCGTTCGACTGATGAGCTATTGAAACTTGTTGAAACGTTGGGTCCATAC
ATTTGCCTTTTGAAAACACACGTTGATATCTTGGATGATTTCAGTTATGAGGGTACTGTCGTTCCATTGA
AAGCATTGGCAGAGAAATACAAGTTCTTGATATTTGAGGACAGAAAATTCGCCGATATCGGTAACACAGT
CAAATTACAATATACATCGGGCGTTTACCGTATCGCAGAATGGTCTGATATCACCAACGCCCACGGGGTT
ACTGGTGCTGGTATTGTTGCTGGCTTGAAACAAGGTGCGCAAGAGGTCACCAAAGAACCAAGGGGATTAT
TGATGCTTGCTGAATTGTCTTCCAAGGGTTCTCTAGCACACGGTGAATATACTAAGGGTACCGTTGATAT
TGCAAAGAGTGATAAAGATTTCGTTATTGGGTTCATTGCTCAGAACGATATGGGAGGAAGAGAAGAAGGG
TTTGATTGGCTAATCATGACCCCAGGTGTAGGTTTAGACGACAAAGGCGATGCATTGGGTCAGCAGTACA
GAACCGTCGACGAAGTTGTAAGTGGTGGATCAGATATCATCATTGTTGGCAGAGGACTTTTCGCCAAGGG
TAGAGATCCTAAGGTTGAAGGTGAAAGATACAGAAATGCTGGATGGGAAGCGTACCAAAAGAGAATCAGC
GCTCCCCATTAATTATACAGGAAACTTAATAGAACAAATCACATATTTAATCTAATAGCCACCTGCATTG
GCACGGTGCAACACTACTTCAACTTCATCTTACAAAAAGATCACGTGATCTGTTGTATTGGGATCTCTAG
ACCTAATAACTTCGTATAGCATACATTATACGAAGTTATATTAAGGGTTGCTCGAGAAAAGGTCTAACAT
CCTTTGAGTTATGTTTTCGTCACCACAGTTAAAGAGAAAAAAAAATAAATAGCGGGTAAATAATTGTCAT
ACTACTGATTTGCATTGTTACCTTGTAACTTTGAACACTAGCCATGCAGGTTGCTTTTCCTCCTTTACAC
CTTCCCCCCTGTCGCTGTTCAAAAGTAAATGCAACAACAATAAAACGTGGGTAGAGGACGTTCCCTGTAT
GTACTAAAATCATACTATCATCCGTTGAGGTCGAGCGGTTCTCTAATCTCAACACACGCTGCTGCCCCTG
AGCTTGCGAGCTAAGGACAACAGGGCCAACTTGTTCTTTCTAGGGGGGAGAGGCCCAACTTAGGCTCGGT
GAAGAGAAGCGCGGAGCTCACGAAAAGGGGTGGTGTCGCGCACTACTTTTTTCGTGGGGAACTTACGTGA
AAGGGGACGTTATACTTTTGTTATGTGCAGTTCCAGGAACAAACAGGGGTTGAAAAGTGTAAAAGAAATA
GTTGATTCTTTCAGAATCTGGATGACTGCCGCCCGAACAATGTGGGAAATATAAAAAGGTACCGTTAATA
TTGTTTCATTTTCGAAGATAGTGTTCCATGTCTTTCTTCAGCGTTGCTTGAACAATAGGATAATAAGAAG
AAGATCAACCAATCTTTCTCAGTAAAAAAAGTAACAAAAGTTAACATAA
